Addgene plasmid #35272: pBbA8c-RFP
Depositing lab: Jay Keasling. Depositing organization: University of California, Berkeley. Publication: BglBrick vectors and datasheets: A synthetic biology platform for gene expression. Lee TS, Krupa RA, Zhang F, Hajimorad M, Holtz WJ, Prasad N, Lee SK, Keasling JD. J Biol Eng. 2011 Sep 20;5:12. 10.1186/1754-1611-5-12 PubMed 21933410.
Backbone
  Vector backbone: pBb
  Backbone size w/o insert (bp): 3113
  Vector type: Bacterial Expression, Synthetic Biology
Growth in bacteria
  Bacterial resistance: Chloramphenicol, 25 μg/mL
  Growth temperature: 37°C
  Growth strain: DH5alpha
  Copy number: Low Copy
Gene/Insert
  Gene/Insert name: RFP (alt name: JBEI Part ID: JPUB_000038)
  Species: Synthetic
  Insert size (bp): 678
  Promoter: BAD
  Cloning method: Restriction Enzyme
  Sequencing primers: 5′ jkRFP-R (gctttggaaccgtactggaa); 3′ jkRFP-F (tggtcactacgacgctgaag)
Terms and licenses: Academic/Nonprofit Terms; Industry Terms: Not Available to Industry
Depositor comments: JBEI Part ID: JPUB_000038; Origin: p15A
How to cite: pBbA8c-RFP was a gift from Jay Keasling (Addgene plasmid # 35272 ; http://n2t.net/addgene:35272 ; RRID:Addgene_35272)
