[The description below was written by a language model from this plasmid's Addgene catalogue record and pLannotate feature annotations shown in this document.]
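Description:
pBbA8c-RFP is a bacterial expression plasmid from the BglBrick (pBb) vector series, a modular synthetic-biology platform for tuning gene expression in E. coli. The full sequence record is 3,791 nt, consistent with the listed 3,113 bp backbone plus a 678 bp insert. It replicates from the p15A origin, which the catalogue lists as low copy and the annotation as medium copy. This origin is compatible with ColE1-type plasmids, so the vector can be co-maintained with a second construct. A short fragment matching the RSF origin is also annotated next to p15A, but it is only a partial hit and probably reflects sequence similarity rather than a second functional replicon. Selection is by chloramphenicol, conferred by the cat gene under its native promoter and followed by the lambda t0 terminator.

The payload is an arabinose-inducible reporter cassette. The araC regulator gene is transcribed divergently from the araBAD (BAD) promoter, which drives mRFP1, a monomeric red fluorescent derivative of DsRed. AraC represses the promoter in the absence of L-arabinose and activates it when the sugar is present, giving titratable, tightly regulated expression. Transcription is stopped downstream by a double terminator made up of rrnB T1 and the phage T7 early terminator (T7Te), which insulates the cassette from the origin and marker.

Within the BglBrick collection, RFP serves as a measurable placeholder. Its fluorescence allows the combination of origin, promoter and resistance marker to be characterised, and the coding sequence can be exchanged by restriction cloning for a gene of interest. The record does not annotate the specific cloning sites.
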