Features (pLannotate 1.2.2; 10 found; start..end, strand, type, name):
      7..885     -  CDS            araC: L-arabinose regulatory protein; araC
    912..1196    +  promoter       araBAD promoter: araBAD; promoter of the L-arabinose operon of E. coli; the araC regulatory gene is transcribed in the opposite direction (Guzman et al., 1995)
   1246..1923    +  CDS            mRFP1: monomeric derivative of DsRed (Campbell et al., 2002)
   1956..2027    +  terminator     rrnB T1 terminator: transcription terminator T1 from the E. coli rrnB gene
   2043..2070    +  terminator     T7Te terminator: phage T7 early transcription terminator
   2089..2144    -  rep_origin     RSF ori (fragment): Plasmids containing the RSF 1030 origin of replication can be propagated in E. coli cells that contain additional plasmids with compatible origins.
   2232..2777    -  rep_origin     p15A ori: Plasmids containing the medium-copy-number p15A origin of replication can be propagated in E. coli cells that contain a second plasmid with the ColE1 origin.
   2891..2985    -  terminator     lambda t0 terminator: transcription terminator from phage lambda
   3009..3665    -  CDS            cat: CAT_ECOLX - Experimental evidence at protein level: Swiss-Prot protein existence level 1. This enzyme is an effector of chloramphenicol resistance in bacteria. From Escherichia coli. This protein is used as a marker in many commonly used cloning vectors, such as pACYC184.
   3666..3768    -  promoter       cat promoter: promoter of the E. coli cat gene encoding chloramphenicol acetyltransferase
>Addgene plasmid #35272 | pBbA8c-RFP | depositor full sequence | sequence record 42939 | pBbA8c-RFP sequence 3791 bps
GACGTCTTATGACAACTTGACGGCTACATCATTCACTTTTTCTTCACAACCGGCACGGAACTCGCTCGGG
CTGGCCCCGGTGCATTTTTTAAATACCCGCGAGAAATAGAGTTGATCGTCAAAACCAACATTGCGACCGA
CGGTGGCGATAGGCATCCGGGTGGTGCTCAAAAGCAGCTTCGCCTGGCTGATACGTTGGTCCTCGCGCCA
GCTTAAGACGCTAATCCCTAACTGCTGGCGGAAAAGATGTGACAGACGCGACGGCGACAAGCAAACATGC
TGTGCGACGCTGGCGATATCAAAATTGCTGTCTGCCAGGTGATCGCTGATGTACTGACAAGCCTCGCGTA
CCCGATTATCCATCGGTGGATGGAGCGACTCGTTAATCGCTTCCATGCGCCGCAGTAACAATTGCTCAAG
CAGATTTATCGCCAGCAGCTCCGAATAGCGCCCTTCCCCTTGCCCGGCGTTAATGATTTGCCCAAACAGG
TCGCTGAAATGCGGCTGGTGCGCTTCATCCGGGCGAAAGAACCCCGTATTGGCAAATATTGACGGCCAGT
TAAGCCATTCATGCCAGTAGGCGCGCGGACGAAAGTAAACCCACTGGTGATACCATTCGCGAGCCTCCGG
ATGACGACCGTAGTGATGAATCTCTCCTGGCGGGAACAGCAAAATATCACCCGGTCGGCAAACAAATTCT
CGTCCCTGATTTTTCACCACCCCCTGACCGCGAATGGTGAGATTGAGAATATAACCTTTCATTCCCAGCG
GTCGGTCGATAAAAAAATCGAGATAACCGTTGGCCTCAATCGGCGTTAAACCCGCCACCAGATGGGCATT
AAACGAGTATCCCGGCAGCAGGGGATCATTTTGCGCTTCAGCCATACTTTTCATACTCCCGCCATTCAGA
GAAGAAACCAATTGTCCATATTGCATCAGACATTGCCGTCACTGCGTCTTTTACTGGCTCTTCTCGCTAA
CCAAACCGGTAACCCCGCTTATTAAAAGCATTCTGTAACAAAGCGGGACCAAAGCCATGACAAAAACGCG
TAACAAAAGTGTCTATAATCACGGCAGAAAAGTCCACATTGATTATTTGCACGGCGTCACACTTTGCTAT
GCCATAGCATTTTTATCCATAAGATTAGCGGATTCTACCTGACGCTTTTTATCGCAACTCTCTACTGTTT
CTCCATACCCGTTTTTTTGGGAATTCAAAAGATCTTTTAAGAAGGAGATATACATATGGCGAGTAGCGAA
GACGTTATCAAAGAGTTCATGCGTTTCAAAGTTCGTATGGAAGGTTCCGTTAACGGTCACGAGTTCGAAA
TCGAAGGTGAAGGTGAAGGTCGTCCGTACGAAGGTACCCAGACCGCTAAACTGAAAGTTACCAAAGGTGG
TCCGCTGCCGTTCGCTTGGGACATCCTGTCCCCGCAGTTCCAGTACGGTTCCAAAGCTTACGTTAAACAC
CCGGCTGACATCCCGGACTACCTGAAACTGTCCTTCCCGGAAGGTTTCAAATGGGAACGTGTTATGAACT
TCGAAGACGGTGGTGTTGTTACCGTTACCCAGGACTCCTCCCTGCAAGACGGTGAGTTCATCTACAAAGT
TAAACTGCGTGGTACCAACTTCCCGTCCGACGGTCCGGTTATGCAGAAAAAAACCATGGGTTGGGAAGCT
TCCACCGAACGTATGTACCCGGAAGACGGTGCTCTGAAAGGTGAAATCAAAATGCGTCTGAAACTGAAAG
ACGGTGGTCACTACGACGCTGAAGTTAAAACCACCTACATGGCTAAAAAACCGGTTCAGCTGCCGGGTGC
TTACAAAACCGACATCAAACTGGACATCACCTCCCACAACGAAGACTACACCATCGTTGAACAGTACGAA
CGTGCTGAAGGTCGTCACTCCACCGGTGCTTAAGGATCCAAACTCGAGTAAGGATCTCCAGGCATCAAAT
AAAACGAAAGGCTCAGTCGAAAGACTGGGCCTTTCGTTTTATCTGTTGTTTGTCGGTGAACGCTCTCTAC
TAGAGTCACACTGGCTCACCTTCGGGTGGGCCTTTCTGCGTTTATACCTAGGGATATATTCCGCTTCCTC
GCTCACTGACTCGCTACGCTCGGTCGTTCGACTGCGGCGAGCGGAAATGGCTTACGAACGGGGCGGAGAT
TTCCTGGAAGATGCCAGGAAGATACTTAACAGGGAAGTGAGAGGGCCGCGGCAAAGCCGTTTTTCCATAG
GCTCCGCCCCCCTGACAAGCATCACGAAATCTGACGCTCAAATCAGTGGTGGCGAAACCCGACAGGACTA
TAAAGATACCAGGCGTTTCCCCCTGGCGGCTCCCTCGTGCGCTCTCCTGTTCCTGCCTTTCGGTTTACCG
GTGTCATTCCGCTGTTATGGCCGCGTTTGTCTCATTCCACGCCTGACACTCAGTTCCGGGTAGGCAGTTC
GCTCCAAGCTGGACTGTATGCACGAACCCCCCGTTCAGTCCGACCGCTGCGCCTTATCCGGTAACTATCG
TCTTGAGTCCAACCCGGAAAGACATGCAAAAGCACCACTGGCAGCAGCCACTGGTAATTGATTTAGAGGA
GTTAGTCTTGAAGTCATGCGCCGGTTAAGGCTAAACTGAAAGGACAAGTTTTGGTGACTGCGCTCCTCCA
AGCCAGTTACCTCGGTTCAAAGAGTTGGTAGCTCAGAGAACCTTCGAAAAACCGCCCTGCAAGGCGGTTT
TTTCGTTTTCAGAGCAAGAGATTACGCGCAGACCAAAACGATCTCAAGAAGATCATCTTATTAATCAGAT
AAAATATTTCTAGATTTCAGTGCAATTTATCTCTTCAAATGTAGCACCTGAAGTCAGCCCCATACGATAT
AAGTTGTTACTAGTGCTTGGATTCTCACCAATAAAAAACGCCCGGCGGCAACCGAGCGTTCTGAACAAAT
CCAGATGGAGTTCTGAGGTCATTACTGGATCTATCAACAGGAGTCCAAGCGAGCTCGATATCAAATTACG
CCCCGCCCTGCCACTCATCGCAGTACTGTTGTAATTCATTAAGCATTCTGCCGACATGGAAGCCATCACA
AACGGCATGATGAACCTGAATCGCCAGCGGCATCAGCACCTTGTCGCCTTGCGTATAATATTTGCCCATG
GTGAAAACGGGGGCGAAGAAGTTGTCCATATTGGCCACGTTTAAATCAAAACTGGTGAAACTCACCCAGG
GATTGGCTGAGACGAAAAACATATTCTCAATAAACCCTTTAGGGAAATAGGCCAGGTTTTCACCGTAACA
CGCCACATCTTGCGAATATATGTGTAGAAACTGCCGGAAATCGTCGTGGTATTCACTCCAGAGCGATGAA
AACGTTTCAGTTTGCTCATGGAAAACGGTGTAACAAGGGTGAACACTATCCCATATCACCAGCTCACCGT
CTTTCATTGCCATACGAAATTCCGGATGAGCATTCATCAGGCGGGCAAGAATGTGAATAAAGGCCGGATA
AAACTTGTGCTTATTTTTCTTTACGGTCTTTAAAAAGGCCGTAATATCCAGCTGAACGGTCTGGTTATAG
GTACATTGAGCAACTGACTGAAATGCCTCAAAATGTTCTTTACGATGCCATTGGGATATATCAACGGTGG
TATATCCAGTGATTTTTTTCTCCATTTTAGCTTCCTTAGCTCCTGAAAATCTCGATAACTCAAAAAATAC
GCCCGGTAGTGATCTTATTTCATTATGGTGAAAGTTGGAACCTCTTACGTGCCGATCAACGTCTCATTTT
CGCCAGATATC
