>Addgene plasmid #35272 | pBbA8c-RFP | addgene partial sequence | sequence record 43511 | jkRFP-F 5'-tggtcactacgacgctgaag-3'
CAGCTGCCGGGTGCTTACAAAACCGACATCAAACTGGACATCACCTCCCACAACGAAGACTACACCATCG
TTGAACAGTACGAACGTGCTGAAGGTCGTCACTCCACCGGTGCTTAAGGATCCAAACTCGAGTAAGGATC
TCCAGGCATCAAATAAAACGAAAGGCTCAGTCGAAAGACTGGGCCTTTCGTTTTATCTGTTGTTTGTCGG
TGAACGCTCTCTACTAGAGTCACACTGGCTCACCTTCGGGTGGGCCTTTCTGCGTTTATACCTAGGGATA
TATTCCGCTTCCTCGCTCACTGACTCGCTACGCTCGGTCGTTCGACTGCGGCGAGCGGAAATGGCTTACG
AACGGGGCGGAGATTTCCTGGAAGATGCCAGGAAGATACTTAACAGGGAAGTGAGAGGGCCGCGGCAAAG
CCGTTTTTCCATAGGCTCCGCCCCCCTGACAAGCATCACGAAATCTGACGCTCAAATCAGTGGTGGCGAA
ACCCGACAGGACTATAAAGATACCAGGCGTTTCCCCCTGGCGGCTCCCTCGTGCGCTCTCCTGTTCCTGC
CTTTCGGTTTACCGGTGTCATTCCGCTGTTATGGCCGCGTTTGTCTCATTCCACGCCTGACACTCAGTTC
CGGGTAGGCAGTTCGCTCCAAGCTGGACTGTATGCACGAACCCCCCGTTCAGTCCGACCGCTGCGCCTTA
TCCGGTAACTATCGTCTTGAGTCCAACCCGGAAAGACATGCAAAAGCACCACTGGCAGCAGCCACTGGTA
ATTGATTTAGAGGAGTTAGTCTTGAAGTCATGCGCCGGTTAAGGCTAAACTGAAAGGACAAGTTTTGGTG
ACTGCGCTCCTCCAA
