>Addgene plasmid #35272 | pBbA8c-RFP | addgene partial sequence | sequence record 43512 | jkRFP-R 5'-gctttggaaccgtactggaa-3'
ACCACCTTTGGTAACTTTCAGTTTAGCGGTCTGGGTACCTTCGTACGGACGACCTTCACCTTCACCTTCG
ATTTCGAACTCGTGACCGTTAACGGAACCTTCCATACGAACTTTGAAACGCATGAACTCTTTGATAACGT
CTTCGCTACTCGCCATATGTATATCTCCTTCTTAAAAGATCTTTTGAATTCCCAAAAAAACGGGTATGGA
GAAACAGTAGAGAGTTGCGATAAAAAGCGTCAGGTAGAATCCGCTAATCTTATGGATAAAAATGCTATGG
CATAGCAAAGTGTGACGCCGTGCAAATAATCAATGTGGACTTTTCTGCCGTGATTATAGACACTTTTGTT
ACGCGTTTTTGTCATGGCTTTGGTCCCGCTTTGTTACAGAATGCTTTTAATAAGCGGGGTTACCGGTTTG
GTTAGCGAGAAGAGCCAGTAAAAGACGCAGTGACGGCAATGTCTGATGCAATATGGACAATTGGTTTCTT
CTCTGAATGGCGGGAGTATGAAAAGTATGGCTGAAGCGCAAAATGATCCCCTGCTGCCGGGATACTCGTT
TAATGCCCATCTGGTGGCGGGTTTAACGCCGATTGAGGCCAACGGTTATCTCGATTTTTTTATCGACCGA
CCGCTGGGAATGAAAGGTTATATTCTCAATCTCACCATTCGCGGTCAGGGGGTGGTGAAAAATCAGGGAC
GAGAATTTGTTTGCCGACCGGGTGATATTTTGCTGTTCCCGCCAGGAGAGATTCATCACTACGGTCGTCA
TCCGGAGGCTCGCGAATGGTATCACCAGTGGGTTTACTTTCGTCCGCGCGCCTACTGGCATGAATGGCTT
A
